>Addgene plasmid #60009 | pΔΦ | addgene full sequence | sequence record 212300 | Addgene NGS Result
CTCGAGGAGCTTGGCCCATTGCATACGTTGTATCCATATCATAATATGTACATTTATATTGGCTCATGTC
CAACATTACCGCCATGTTGACATTGATTATTGACTAGTTATTAATAGTAATCAATTACGGGGTCATTAGT
TCATAGCCCATATATGGAGTTCCGCGTTACATAACTTACGGTAAATGGCCCGCCTGGCTGACCGCCCAAC
GACCCCCGCCCATTGACGTCAATAATGACGTATGTTCCCATAGTAACGCCAATAGGGACTTTCCATTGAC
GTCAATGGGTGGAGTATTTACGGTAAACTGCCCACTTGGCAGTACATCAAGTGTATCATATGCCAAGTAC
GCCCCCTATTGACGTCAATGACGGTAAATGGCCCGCCTGGCATTATGCCCAGTACATGACCTTATGGGAC
TTTCCTACTTGGCAGTACATCTACGTATTAGTCATCGCTATTACCATGGTGATGCGGTTTTGGCAGTACA
TCAATGGGCGTGGATAGCGGTTTGACTCACGGGGATTTCCAAGTCTCCACCCCATTGACGCAAATGGGCG
GTAGGCGTGTACGGTGGGAGGTCTATATAAGCAGAGCTTCTAGATTGTACGGGAGCTCTCTTCACTACTC
GCTGCGTCGAGAGTGTACGAGACTCTCCAGGTTTGGTAAGAAATATTTTATATTGTTATAATGTTACTAT
GATCCATTAACACTCTGCTTATAGATTGTAAGGGTGATTGCAATGCTTTCTGCATAAAACTTTGGTTTTC
TTGTTAATCAATAAACCGACTTGATTCGAGAACCTACTCATATATTATTGTCTCTTTTATACTTTATTAA
GTAAAAGGATTTGTATATTAGCCTTGCTAAGGGAGACATCTAGTGATATAAGTGTGAACTACACTTATCT
TAAATGATGTAACTCCTTAGGATAATCAATATACAAAATTCCATGACAATTGGCGCCCAACGTGGGGCTC
GAATATAAGTCGGGTTTATTTGTAAATTATCCCTAGGGACCTCCGAGCATAGCGGGAGGCATATAAAAGC
CAATAGACAATGGCTAGCAGGAAGTAATGTTGAAGAATATGAACTTGATGTTGAAGCTCTGGTTGTAATT
TTAAGAGATAGAAATATACCAAGAAATCCTTTACATGGAGAAGTTATAGGTCTTCGCCTTACTGAAGGAT
GGTGGGGACAAATTGAGAGATTTCAGATGGTACGTTGATCTAAGGCTATGGATTTGGCCATGGGACAAGA
AATATTAGTTTATAGTCCCATTGTATCTATGACTAAAATACAAAAAACTCCACTACCAGAAAGAAAAGCT
TTACCCATTAGATGGATAACATGGATGACTTATTTAGAAGATCCAAGAATCCAATTTCATTATGATAAAA
CCTTACCAGAACTTAAGCATATTCCAGATGTATATACATCTAGTCAGTCTCCTGTTAAACATCCTTCTCA
ATATGAAGGAGTGTTTTATACTGATGGCTCGGCCATCAAAAGTCCTGATCCTACAAAAAGCAATAATGCT
GGCATGGGAATAGTACATGCCACATACAAACCTGAATATCAAGTTTTGAATCAATGGTCAATACCACTAG
GTAATCATACTGCTCAGATGGCTGAAATAGCTGCAGTTGAATTTGCCTGTAAAAAAGCTTTAAAAATACC
TGGTCCTGTATTAGTTATAACTGATAGTTTCTATGTAGCAGAAAGTGCTAATAAAGAATTACCATACTGG
AAATCTAATGGGTTTGTTAATAATAAGAAAAAGCCTCTTAAACATATCTCCAAATGGAAGTCTATTGCTG
AGTGTTTATCTATGAAACCAGACATTACTATTCAACATGAAAAAGGGCATCAGCCTACAAATACCAGTAT
TCATACTGAAGGCAATGCCCTAGCAGATAAGCTTGCCACCCAAGGAAGTTATGTAGTTAATTGTAATACC
AAAAAACCAAACCTGGATGCAGAGTTGGATCAATTATTACAGGGTCATTATATAAAAGGATATCCCAAAC
AATATACATATTTTTTAGAAGATGGCAAAGTAAAAGTTTCCAGACCTGAAGGGGTTAAAATTATTCCCCC
TCAGTCAGACAGACAAAAAATTGTGCTTCAAGCCCACAATTTGGCTCACACCGGACGTGAAGCCACTCTT
TTAAAAATTGCCAACCTTTATTGGTGGCCAAATATGAGAAAGGATGTGGTTAAACAACTAGGACGCTGTC
AACAGTGTTTAATCACAAATGCTTCCAACAAAGCCTCTGGTCCTATTCTAAGACCAGATAGGCCTCAAAA
ACCTTTTGATAAATTCTTTATTGACTATATTGGACCTTTGCCACCTTCACAGGGATACCTATATGTATTA
GTAGTTGTTGATGGAATGACAGGATTCACTTGGTTATACCCCACTAAGGCTCCTTCTACTAGCGCAACTG
TTAAATCTCTCAATGTACTCACTAGTATTGCAATTCCAAAGGTGATTCACTCTGATCAAGGTGCAGCATT
CACTTCTTCAACCTTTGCTGAATGGGCAAAGGAAAGAGGTATACATTTGGAATTCAGTACTCCTTATCAC
CCCCAAAGTAGTGGTAAGGTGGAAAGGAAAAATAGTGATATAAAACGACTTTTAACTAAACTGCTAGTAG
GAAGACCCACAAAGTGGTATGACCTATTGCCTGTTGTACAACTTGCTTTAAACAACACCTATAGCCCTGT
ATTAAAATATACTCCACATCAACTCTTATTTGGTATAGATTCAAATACTCCATTTGCAAATCAAGATACA
CTTGACTTGACCAGAGAAGAAGAACTTTCTCTTTTACAGGAAATTCGTACTTCTTTATACCATCCATCCA
CCCCTCCAACCTCCTCTCGTTCCTGGTCTCCTGTTGTTGGCCAATTGGTCCAGGAGAGGGTGGCTAGGCC
TGCTTCTTTGAGACCTCGTTGGCATAAACCGTCTACTGTACTTAAGGTGTTGAATCCAAGGACTGTTGTT
ATTTTGGACCATCTTGGCAACAACAGAACTGTAAGTATAGATAATTTAAAACCTACTTCTCATCAGAATG
GCACCACCAATGACACTGCAACAATGGATCATTTGGAACAAAATGAATAAAGCGCATGAGGCACTTCAGA
ATACAACAACTGTGACTGAACAGCAGAAGGAACAAATTATACTGGACATTCAAAATGAAGAAGTACAACC
AACTAGGAGAGATAAATTTAGATATCTGCTTTATACTTGTTGTGCTACTAGCTCAAGAGTATTGGCCTGG
ATATTTTTAGTTTGTATATTGTTAATCATTGTTTTGGTTTCATGCTTTGTGACTATATCCAGAATACAAT
GGAATAAGGATATTCAGGTATTAGGACCTGTAATAGACTGGAATGTTACTCAAAGAGCTGTTTATCAACC
CTTACAGACTAGAAGGATTGCACGTTCCCTTAGAATGCAGCATCCTGTTCCAAAATATGTGGAGGTAAAT
ATGACTAGTATTCCACAAGGTGTATACTATGAACCCCATCCGGCCTCGACGGTATCGATGGTACCGGTCC
GCGGATCCGCGGCCGCGACTCTAGATCAGGCGCGCCGTTACCAAGCAGCTATGGAAGCTTATGGACCTCA
GAGAGGAAGTAACGAGGAGAGGGTGTGGTGGAATGCCACTAGAAACCAGGGAAAACAAGGAGGAGAGTAT
TACAGGGAAGGAGGTGAAGAACCTCATTACCCAAATACTCCTGCTCCTCATAGACGTACCTGGGATGAGA
GACACAAGGTTCTTAAATTGTCCTCATTCGCTACTCCCTCTGACATCCAACGCTGGGCTACTAACTCTAG
ATTGTACGGGAGCTCTCTTCACTACTCGCTGCGTCGAGAGTGTACGAGACTCTCCAGGTTTGGTAAGAAA
TATTTTATATTGTTATAATGTTACTATGATCCATTAACACTCTGCTTATAGATTGTAAGGGTGATTGCAA
TGCTTTCTGCATAAAACTTTGGTTTTCTTGTTAATCAATAAACCGACTTGATTCGAGAACCTACTCATAT
ATTATTGTCTCTTTTATACTTTATTAAGTAAAAGGATTTGTATATTAGCCTTGCTAAGGGAGACATCTAG
TGATATAAGTGTGAACTACACTTATCTTAAATGATGTAACTCCTTAGGATAATCAATATACAAAATTCCA
TGACAATTGGCGATACCGTCGACCGTTCAGCTGCATTAATGAATCGGCCAACGCGCGGGGAGAGGCGGTT
TGCGTATTGGGCGCTCTTCCGCTTCCTCGCTCACTGACTCGCTGCGCTCGGTCGTTCGGCTGCGGCGAGC
GGTATCAGCTCACTCAAAGGCGGTAATACGGTTATCCACAGAATCAGGGGATAACGCAGGAAAGAACATG
TGAGCAAAAGGCCAGCAAAAGGCCAGGAACCGTAAAAAGGCCGCGTTGCTGGCGTTTTTCCATAGGCTCC
GCCCCCCTGACGAGCATCACAAAAATCGACGCTCAAGTCAGAGGTGGCGAAACCCGACAGGACTATAAAG
ATACCAGGCGTTTCCCCCTGGAAGCTCCCTCGTGCGCTCTCCTGTTCCGACCCTGCCGCTTACCGGATAC
CTGTCCGCCTTTCTCCCTTCGGGAAGCGTGGCGCTTTCTCATAGCTCACGCTGTAGGTATCTCAGTTCGG
TGTAGGTCGTTCGCTCCAAGCTGGGCTGTGTGCACGAACCCCCCGTTCAGCCCGACCGCTGCGCCTTATC
CGGTAACTATCGTCTTGAGTCCAACCCGGTAAGACACGACTTATCGCCACTGGCAGCAGCCACTGGTAAC
AGGATTAGCAGAGCGAGGTATGTAGGCGGTGCTACAGAGTTCTTGAAGTGGTGGCCTAACTACGGCTACA
CTAGAAGAACAGTATTTGGTATCTGCGCTCTGCTGAAGCCAGTTACCTTCGGAAAAAGAGTTGGTAGCTC
TTGATCCGGCAAACAAACCACCGCTGGTAGCGGTGGTTTTTTTGTTTGCAAGCAGCAGATTACGCGCAGA
AAAAAAGGATCTCAAGAAGATCCTTTGATCTTTTCTACGGGGTCTGACGCTCAGTGGAACGAAAACTCAC
GTTAAGGGATTTTGGTCATGAGATTATCAAAAAGGATCTTCACCTAGATCCTTTTAAATTAAAAATGAAG
TTTTAAATCAATCTAAAGTATATATGAGTAAACTTGGTCTGACAGTTACCAATGCTTAATCAGTGAGGCA
CCTATCTCAGCGATCTGTCTATTTCGTTCATCCATAGTTGCCTGACTCCCCGTCGTGTAGATAACTACGA
TACGGGAGGGCTTACCATCTGGCCCCAGTGCTGCAATGATACCGCGAGACCCACGCTCACCGGCTCCAGA
TTTATCAGCAATAAACCAGCCAGCCGGAAGGGCCGAGCGCAGAAGTGGTCCTGCAACTTTATCCGCCTCC
ATCCAGTCTATTAATTGTTGCCGGGAAGCTAGAGTAAGTAGTTCGCCAGTTAATAGTTTGCGCAACGTTG
TTGCCATTGCTACAGGCATCGTGGTGTCACGCTCGTCGTTTGGTATGGCTTCATTCAGCTCCGGTTCCCA
ACGATCAAGGCGAGTTACATGATCCCCCATGTTGTGCAAAAAAGCGGTTAGCTCCTTCGGTCCTCCGATC
GTTGTCAGAAGTAAGTTGGCCGCAGTGTTATCACTCATGGTTATGGCAGCACTGCATAATTCTCTTACTG
TCATGCCATCCGTAAGATGCTTTTCTGTGACTGGTGAGTACTCAACCAAGTCATTCTGAGAATAGTGTAT
GCGGCGACCGAGTTGCTCTTGCCCGGCGTCAACACGGGATAATACCGCGCCACATAGCAGAACTTTAAAA
GTGCTCATCATTGGAAAACGTTCTTCGGGGCGAAAACTCTCAAGGATCTTACCGCTGTTGAGATCCAGTT
CGATGTAACCCACTCGTGCACCCAACTGATCTTCAGCATCTTTTACTTTCACCAGCGTTTCTGGGTGAGC
AAAAACAGGAAGGCAAAATGCCGCAAAAAAGGGAATAAGGGCGACACGGAAATGTTGAATACTCATACTC
TTCCTTTTTCAATATTATTGAAGCATTTATCAGGGTTATTGTCTCATGAGCGGATACATATTTGAATGTA
TTTAGAAAAATAAACAAATAGGGGTTCCGCGCACATTTCCCCGAAAAGTGCCACCTGACGTCTAAGAAAC
CATTATTATCATGACATTAACCTATAAAAATAGGCGTATCACGAGGCCCTTTCGTCTTCA
Features (pLannotate 1.2.2; 11 found; start..end, strand, type, name):
     89..468     +  enhancer       CMV enhancer: human cytomegalovirus immediate early enhancer
    469..550     +  promoter       CMV promoter (fragment): human cytomegalovirus (CMV) immediate early promoter
    547..598     +  promoter       CMVd2 promoter: truncated human cytomegalovirus (CMV) immediate early promoter that yields moderately reduced expression relative to the full-length promoter
   1067..1225    +  CDS            gag (fragment): GAG_FOAMV - Experimental evidence at protein level: Swiss-Prot protein existence level 1. Involved in capsid formation and genome binding. Shortly after infection, interaction between incoming particle-associated Gag proteins and host dynein allows centrosomal targeting of the viral genome (associated to Gag), prior to nucleus translocation and integration into host genome. From Human spumaretrovirus (SFVcpz(hu)) (Human foamy virus).
   1232..3127    +  CDS            pol (fragment): POL_FOAMV - Experimental evidence at protein level: Swiss-Prot protein existence level 1. Integrase catalyzes viral DNA integration into the host chromosome, by performing a series of DNA cutting and joining reactions. This enzyme activity takes place after virion entry into a cell and reverse transcription of the RNA genome in dsDNA. The first step in the integration process is 3' processing. This step requires a complex comprising at least the viral genome, matrix protein, and integrase. This complex is called the pre-integration complex (PIC). The integrase protein removes 2 nucleotides fro
   3078..3554    +  CDS            env (fragment): ENV_FOAMV - Experimental evidence at protein level: Swiss-Prot protein existence level 1. The leader peptide is a component of released, infectious virions and is required for particle budding. From Human spumaretrovirus (SFVcpz(hu)) (Human foamy virus).
   3607..3843    +  CDS            bel3 (fragment): BEL3_FOAMV - Experimental evidence at protein level: Swiss-Prot protein existence level 1. From Human spumaretrovirus (SFVcpz(hu)) (Human foamy virus).
   4228..4284    -  CDS            lacI (fragment): lac repressor; lacI; The lac repressor binds to the lac operator to inhibit transcription in E. coli. This inhibition can be relieved by adding lactose or isopropyl-β-D-thiogalactopyranoside (IPTG).
   4467..5055    -  rep_origin     ori: high-copy-number ColE1/pMB1/pBR322/pUC origin of replication
   5226..6086    -  CDS            AmpR: β-lactamase; bla; confers resistance to ampicillin, carbenicillin, and related antibiotics
   6087..6191    -  promoter       AmpR promoter: bla
