[The description below was written by a language model from this plasmid's Addgene catalogue record and pLannotate feature annotations shown in this document.]
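Description:
pΔΦ is an empty "deleted foamy" virus vector backbone derived from the human foamy virus proviral clone pHSRV13, intended to receive a user-supplied transgene cassette and then be packaged into foamy virus vector particles for gene transfer into mammalian cells. It is maintained in E. coli as a high-copy plasmid through a ColE1/pUC-type origin and is selected with ampicillin via the β-lactamase gene and its own promoter. The record lists no eukaryotic selectable marker, so any marker must be supplied within the inserted cassette. The sequenced plasmid is 6,290 nt, whereas the catalogue gives a backbone size of 3,800 bp; the record does not explain the difference.

The vector genome is driven by the CMV immediate early enhancer and promoter at its 5′ end, which presumably takes the place of the deleted LTR U3 region for transcription in producer cells. Most of gag, pol, env and the bel1–3 accessory genes have been removed. What the feature table detects as gag, pol, env and bel3 fragments are remnants rather than functional genes, and according to the record they include the essential 2.5-kb cis-acting region needed for vector function. Stop codons were placed in the remaining gag sequence to block expression of viral peptides and to avoid dominant-negative effects of a Gag-Pol fusion protein. A polylinker accepts the transgene cassette, although its position is not annotated in the feature table.

Because it encodes no viral proteins, pΔΦ is used as part of a four-plasmid system with the separate helper constructs pCiGSΔΨ, pCiPS and pCiES, which supply Gag, Pol and Env in trans.
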