Addgene plasmid #60009: pΔΦ
Purpose: (Empty Backbone) Deleted foamy virus vector plasmid containing a backbone with a polylinker region for insertion of a transgene cassette. Ampicillin resistant.
Depositing lab: David Russell. Depositing organization: University of Washington. Publication: Improved foamy virus vectors with minimal viral sequences. Trobridge G, Josephson N, Vassilopoulos G, Mac J, Russell DW. Mol Ther. 2002 Sep;6(3):321-8. S1525001602906726 PubMed 12231167.
Backbone
  Vector backbone: pΔΦ is a deleted foamy vector pHSRV13
  Backbone manufacturer: R. M. Flugel 1991
  Backbone size (bp): 3800
  Modifications to backbone: pΔΦ has deletions in the gag, pol, env, and bel1–3 accessory genes, as well as the LTR U3 region, but retains an essential 2.5-kb cis-acting region. In addition, a polylinker region to insert a transgene cassette, and stop codons were introduced into the remaining gag sequences to prevent expression of viral peptides and to eliminate dominant-negative effects of a Gag-Pol fusion protein.
  Vector type: deleted foamy virus
  Promoter: CMV
  Selectable markers: none; to be added in cassette
Growth in bacteria
  Bacterial resistance: Ampicillin, 100 μg/mL
  Growth temperature: 37°C
  Growth strain: DH5alpha ; DH10B
  Copy number: High Copy
Gene/Insert
  Cloning method: Unknown
Terms and licenses: Academic/Nonprofit Terms; Industry Terms: Not Available to Industry
Depositor comments: ΔΦ vectors are “”Deleted Foamy” virus vectors that only retain essential cis-acting viral sequences. The 4 plasmids required to make ΔΦ vectors are pCiES, pCiGSΔΨ, pCiPS, and pΔΦ. The first three plasmids are helper constructs expressing Env, Gag, and Pol respectively. pΔΦ is a deleted foamy vector backbone with a polylinker for you to insert a transgene cassette. A description of the plasmids has been published (Trobridge et al., 2002). For additional information, please see: http://depts.washington.edu/dwrlab/reagents/foamy-virus-reagents/ http://depts.washington.edu/dwrlab/reagents/aav-serotype-reagents/
How to cite: pΔΦ was a gift from David Russell (Addgene plasmid # 60009 ; http://n2t.net/addgene:60009 ; RRID:Addgene_60009)
